Addgene plasmid #127205: pAN1646
Purpose: pTet expression of Venus, Dual inducible expression of dCas9-VP64-mScarlet-degronSwitchA and KeyA-BFP-NLS
Depositing lab: Hana El-Samad. Depositing organization: University of California, San Francisco (UCSF). Publication: De novo design of bioactive protein switches. Langan RA, Boyken SE, Ng AH, Samson JA, Dods G, Westbrook AM, Nguyen TH, Lajoie MJ, Chen Z, Berger S, Mulligan VK, Dueber JE, Novak WRP, El-Samad H, Baker D. Nature. 2019 Jul 24. pii: 10.1038/s41586-019-1432-8. doi: 10.1038/s41586-019-1432-8. PubMed 31341284.
Backbone
  Vector backbone: Custom MoClo Backbone
  Vector type: Synthetic Biology
  Selectable markers: URA3
Growth in bacteria
  Bacterial resistance: Kanamycin, 50 μg/mL
  Growth temperature: 37°C
  Growth strain: DH5alpha
  Copy number: High Copy
Gene/Insert
  Gene/Insert name: p7x_tet-Venus-tADH1-pGal1-dCas9-VP64-Linker-mScarlet-Linker-degronSwitch_A_t12-tPGK1-pZ3-key_A_e18-mTagBFP2-NLS(SV40)-tSSA1
  Species: Synthetic
Terms and licenses: Academic/Nonprofit Terms; Industry Terms: Not Available to Industry
How to cite: pAN1646 was a gift from Hana El-Samad (Addgene plasmid # 127205 ; http://n2t.net/addgene:127205 ; RRID:Addgene_127205)
