[The description below was written by a language model from this plasmid's Addgene catalogue record and pLannotate feature annotations shown in this document.]
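Description:
pAN1646 is a 14.4 kb multigene yeast synthetic-biology plasmid assembled on a custom MoClo backbone. It is propagated in E. coli at high copy through a ColE1/pUC-type origin under kanamycin selection and carries URA3 as the Saccharomyces cerevisiae auxotrophic marker. No yeast replication origin (2μ or CEN/ARS) is annotated. Fragments of the yeast TIM9 and GEA2 genes, which neighbour URA3 in the genome, flank the marker and bacterial portion, so they may serve as homology arms for chromosomal integration at that locus, although the record does not say so explicitly.

The payload consists of three transcription units arranged in the same orientation. The first is a reporter in which a promoter containing seven tetO operators drives the yellow fluorescent protein Venus (auto-annotated as the close relative YPet), ending in the ADH1 terminator. The second uses the galactose-responsive GAL1 promoter to express catalytically dead S. pyogenes Cas9 fused to the VP64 activation domain, mScarlet and the de novo designed degronSwitch_A, ending in the PGK1 terminator. The third uses the pZ3 promoter, annotated as GAL1/GAL10-derived fragments, to express key_A fused to mTagBFP2 and an SV40 nuclear localization signal, ending in the SSA1 terminator. The switch, key, NLS and SSA1 terminator were not picked up by the automated annotation.

According to the stated purpose, activator and key are independently inducible. The design suggests that dCas9-VP64, presumably directed to the tetO promoter by a guide RNA supplied separately, activates Venus, while the key opens the switch to expose its degron and destabilize the activator. The red, blue and yellow signals would then report activator level, key level and transcriptional output respectively.
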