Features (pLannotate 1.2.2; 19 found; start..end, strand, type, name):
     26..59      +  terminator     ADH1 terminator (fragment): S. cerevisiae ADH1; transcription terminator for the S. cerevisiae alcohol dehydrogenase 1 (ADH1) gene
    117..387     +  protein_bind   tetracycline response element: contains seven copies of the tetracycline operator tetO tetracycline repressor TetR
    582..1295    +  CDS            YPet: yellow fluorescent protein optimized for FRET with CyPet (Nguyen and Daugherty, 2005)
   1311..1498    +  terminator     ADH1 terminator: S. cerevisiae ADH1; transcription terminator for the S. cerevisiae alcohol dehydrogenase 1 (ADH1) gene
   1649..2090    +  promoter       GAL1 promoter: S. cerevisiae GAL1; inducible promoter, regulated by Gal4
   2144..6244    +  CDS            cas9: CAS9_STRP1 - Also known as csn1 From Streptococcus pyogenes serotype M1.
   6395..6417    +  CDS            VP64 (fragment): tetrameric repeat of the minimal activation domain of herpes simplex virus VP16 (Beerli et al., 1998)
   6423..6456    +  CDS            VP48 (fragment): 3 tandem repeats of the minimal activation domain of herpes simplex virus VP16 (Cheng et al., 2013)
   6506..7198    +  CDS            mScarlet: mScarlet is a basic (constitutively fluorescent) red fluorescent protein published in 2016, derived from synthetic construct. It has moderate acid sensitivity.
   8361..8585    +  terminator     PGK1 terminator (fragment): S. cerevisae PGK1; transcription terminator for 3-phosphoglycerate kinase gene
   8633..8844    +  promoter       GAL10 promoter (fragment): S. cerevisiae GAL10; inducible promoter, regulated by Gal4
   8916..9306    +  promoter       GAL1 promoter (fragment): S. cerevisiae GAL1; inducible promoter, regulated by Gal4
   9498..10205   +  CDS            mTagBFP2: mTagBFP2 is a basic (constitutively fluorescent) blue fluorescent protein published in 2011, derived from Entacmaea quadricolor. It is reported to be a very rapidly-maturing monomer with very low acid sensitivity.
  10534..10710   +  promoter       URA3 promoter (fragment): S. cerevisiae URA3
  10711..11514   +  CDS            URA3: orotidine-5'-phosphate decarboxylase, required for uracil biosynthesis; S. cerevisiae URA3; yeast auxotrophic marker, counterselectable with 5-fluoroorotic acid (5-FOA)
  11782..12042   +  CDS            TIM9: TIM9_YEAST - Experimental evidence at protein level: Swiss-Prot protein existence level 1. Mitochondrial intermembrane chaperone that participates in the import and insertion of multi-pass transmembrane proteins into the mitochondrial inner membrane. Also required for the transfer of beta- barrel precursors from the TOM complex to the sorting and assembly machinery (SAM complex) of the outer membrane. Acts as a chaperone-like protein that protects the hydrophobic precursors from aggregation and guide them through the mitochondrial intermembrane space. Compared to TIM10, it may have a strong st
  12156..12971   -  CDS            KanR: aminoglycoside phosphotransferase; aph(3')-Ia; confers resistance to kanamycin in bacteria or G418 (Geneticin®) in eukaryotes
  13196..13784   +  rep_origin     ori: high-copy-number ColE1/pMB1/pBR322/pUC origin of replication
  13891..14247   +  CDS            GEA2 (fragment): GEA2_YEAST - Experimental evidence at protein level: Swiss-Prot protein existence level 1. Activates the ARF proteins by exchanging bound GDP for free GTP. Plays a role in maintaining mitochondrial morphology (PubMed:25190516). From Saccharomyces cerevisiae (strain ATCC 204508 / S288c) (Baker's yeast).
>Addgene plasmid #127205 | pAN1646 | addgene full sequence | sequence record 250026 | Addgene NGS Result
ACTGGCCGATAATTGCAGACGAACGATGAGGTCGCTCTTATTGACCACACCTCTACCGGCAGATCCGCTA
GGGATAACAGGGTAATATAGATCAATTCCTCGATCGAGTTTACCACTCCCTATCAGTGATAGAGAAAAGT
GAAAGTCGAGTTTACCACTCCCTATCAGTGATAGAGAAAAGTGAAAGTCGAGTTTACCACTCCCTATCAG
TGATAGAGAAAAGTGAAAGTCGAGTTTACCACTCCCTATCAGTGATAGAGAAAAGTGAAAGTCGAGTTTA
CCACTCCCTATCAGTGATAGAGAAAAGTGAAAGTCGAGTTTACCACTCCCTATCAGTGATAGAGAAAAGT
GAAAGTCGAGTTTACCACTCCCTATCAGTGATAGAGAAAAGTGAAAGTCGAGCTCGGTACCCTATGGCAT
GCATGTGCTCTGTATGTATATAAAACTCTTGTTTTCTTCTTTTCTCTAAATATTCTTTCCTTATACATTA
GGTCCTTTGTAGCATAAATTACTATACTTCTATAGACACGCAAACACAAATACACACACTAAATTACCCG
GATCAATTCGGGATGAGATCTATGTCTAAAGGTGAAGAATTATTCACTGGTGTTGTCCCAATTTTGGTTG
AATTAGATGGTGATGTTAATGGTCACAAATTTTCTGTCTCCGGTGAAGGTGAAGGTGATGCTACTTACGG
TAAATTGACCTTAAAATTGATTTGTACTACTGGTAAATTGCCAGTTCCATGGCCAACCTTAGTCACTACT
TTAGGTTATGGTTTGCAATGTTTTGCTAGATACCCAGATCATATGAAACAACATGACTTTTTCAAGTCTG
CCATGCCAGAAGGTTATGTTCAAGAAAGAACTATTTTTTTCAAAGATGACGGTAACTACAAGACCAGAGC
TGAAGTCAAGTTTGAAGGTGATACCTTAGTTAATAGAATCGAATTAAAAGGTATTGATTTTAAAGAAGGT
GGTAACATTTTAGGTCACAAATTGGAATACAACTATAACTCTCACAATGTTTACATCACTGCTGACAAAC
AAAAGAATGGTATCAAAGCTAACTTCAAAATTAGACACAACATTGAAGATGGTGGTGTTCAATTAGCTGA
CCATTATCAACAAAATACTCCAATTGGTGATGGTCCAGTCTTGTTACCAGACAACCATTACTTATCCTAT
CAATCTGCCTTATCCAAAGATCCAAACGAAAAGAGAGATCACATGGTCTTGTTAGAATTTGTTACTGCTG
CTGGTATTACCCATGGTATGGATGAATTGTACAAAGGATCCTAACTCGAGGCGAATTTCTTATGATTTAT
GATTTTTATTATTAAATAAGTTATAAAAAAAATAAGTGTATACAAATTTTAAAGTGACTCTTAGGTTTTA
AAACGAAAATTCTTATTCTTGAGTAACTCTTTCCTGTAGGTCAGGTTGCTTTCTCAGGTATAGCATGAGG
TCGCTCTTATTGACCACACCTCTACCGGCATGCCGAGCAAATGCCTGCAAATCGCTCCCCATTTCGCTGC
CAAACCAGATGTCAACACAGCTACAACGCCCCATTATCTTAGCCTAAAAAAACCTTCTCTTTGGAACTTT
CAGTAATACGCTTAACTGCTCATTGCTATATTGAAGTACGGATTAGAAGCCGCCGAGCGGGCGACAGCCC
TCCGACGGATGACTCTCCTCCGTGCGTCCTCGTCATCACCGGTCGCGTTCCTGAAACGCAGATGTGCCTC
GCGCCGCACTGCTCCGAACAATAAAGATTCTACAATACTAGCTTTTATGGTTATGAAGAGGAAAAATTGG
CAGTAACCTGGCCCCACAAACCTTCAAATTAACGAATCAAATTAACAACCATAGGATGATAATGCGATTA
GTTTTTTAGCCTTATTTCTGGGGTAATTAATCAGCGAAGCGATGATTTTTGATCTATTAACAGATATATA
AATGGAAAAGCTGCATAACCACTTTAACTAATACTTTCAACATTTTCAGTTTGTATTACTTCTTATTCAA
ATGTCATAAAAGTATCAACAAAAAATTGTTAATATACCTCTATACTTTAACGTCAAGGAGAAAAAACTAT
AAGATCTATGGACGTCCCAAAGAAGAAGAGAAAGGTAGGCAGCGACAAGAAGTATTCTATCGGACTGGCC
ATCGGGACTAATAGCGTCGGGTGGGCCGTGATCACTGACGAGTACAAGGTGCCCTCTAAGAAGTTCAAGG
TGCTCGGGAACACCGACCGGCATTCCATCAAGAAAAATCTGATCGGAGCTCTCCTCTTTGATTCAGGGGA
AACTGCTGAAGCAACCCGCCTCAAGCGGACTGCTAGACGGCGGTACACCAGGAGGAAGAACCGGATTTGT
TACCTTCAAGAGATATTCTCCAACGAAATGGCAAAGGTCGACGACAGCTTCTTCCATAGGCTGGAAGAAT
CATTCCTCGTGGAAGAGGATAAGAAGCATGAACGGCATCCCATCTTCGGTAATATCGTCGACGAGGTGGC
CTATCACGAGAAATACCCAACCATCTACCATCTTCGCAAAAAGCTGGTGGACTCAACCGACAAGGCAGAC
CTCCGGCTTATCTACCTGGCCCTGGCCCACATGATCAAGTTCAGAGGCCACTTCCTGATCGAGGGCGACC
TCAATCCTGACAATAGCGATGTGGATAAACTGTTCATCCAGCTGGTGCAGACTTACAACCAGCTCTTTGA
AGAGAACCCCATCAATGCAAGCGGAGTCGATGCCAAGGCCATTCTGTCAGCCCGGCTGTCAAAGAGCCGC
AGACTTGAGAATCTTATCGCTCAGCTGCCGGGTGAAAAGAAAAATGGACTGTTCGGGAACCTGATTGCTC
TTTCACTTGGGCTGACTCCCAATTTCAAGTCTAATTTCGACCTGGCAGAGGATGCCAAGCTGCAACTGTC
CAAGGACACCTATGATGACGATCTCGACAACCTCCTGGCCCAGATCGGTGACCAATACGCCGACCTTTTC
CTTGCTGCTAAGAATCTTTCTGACGCCATCCTGCTGTCTGACATTCTCCGCGTGAACACTGAAATCACCA
AGGCCCCTCTTTCAGCTTCAATGATTAAGCGGTATGATGAGCACCACCAGGACCTGACCCTGCTTAAGGC
ACTCGTCCGGCAGCAGCTTCCGGAGAAGTACAAGGAAATCTTCTTTGACCAGTCAAAGAATGGATACGCC
GGCTACATCGACGGAGGTGCCTCCCAAGAGGAATTTTATAAGTTTATCAAACCTATCCTTGAGAAGATGG
ACGGCACCGAAGAGCTCCTCGTGAAACTGAATCGGGAGGATCTGCTGCGGAAGCAGCGCACTTTCGACAA
TGGGAGCATTCCCCACCAGATCCATCTTGGGGAGCTTCACGCCATCCTTCGGCGCCAAGAGGACTTCTAC
CCCTTTCTTAAGGACAACAGGGAGAAGATTGAGAAAATTCTCACTTTCCGCATCCCCTACTACGTGGGAC
CCCTCGCCAGAGGAAATAGCCGGTTTGCTTGGATGACCAGAAAGTCAGAAGAAACTATCACTCCCTGGAA
CTTCGAAGAGGTGGTGGACAAGGGAGCCAGCGCTCAGTCATTCATCGAACGGATGACTAACTTCGATAAG
AACCTCCCCAATGAGAAGGTCCTGCCGAAACATTCCCTGCTCTACGAGTACTTTACCGTGTACAACGAGC
TGACCAAGGTGAAATATGTCACCGAAGGGATGAGGAAGCCCGCATTCCTGTCAGGCGAACAAAAGAAGGC
AATTGTGGACCTTCTGTTCAAGACCAATAGAAAGGTGACCGTGAAGCAGCTGAAGGAGGACTATTTCAAG
AAAATTGAATGCTTCGACTCTGTGGAGATTAGCGGGGTCGAAGATCGGTTCAACGCAAGCCTGGGTACCT
ACCATGATCTGCTTAAGATCATCAAGGACAAGGATTTTCTGGACAATGAGGAGAAAGAGGACATCCTTGA
GGACATTGTCCTGACTCTCACTCTGTTCGAGGACCGGGAAATGATCGAGGAGAGGCTTAAGACCTACGCC
CATCTGTTCGACGATAAAGTGATGAAGCAACTTAAACGGAGAAGATATACCGGATGGGGACGCCTTAGCC
GCAAACTCATCAACGGAATCCGGGACAAACAGAGCGGAAAGACCATTCTTGATTTCCTTAAGAGCGACGG
ATTCGCTAATCGCAACTTCATGCAACTTATCCATGATGATTCCCTGACCTTTAAGGAGGACATCCAGAAG
GCCCAAGTGTCTGGACAAGGTGACTCACTGCACGAGCATATCGCAAATCTGGCTGGTTCACCCGCTATTA
AGAAGGGTATTCTCCAGACCGTGAAAGTCGTGGACGAGCTGGTCAAGGTGATGGGTCGCCATAAACCAGA
GAACATTGTCATCGAGATGGCCAGGGAAAACCAGACTACCCAGAAGGGACAGAAGAACAGCAGGGAGCGG
ATGAAAAGAATTGAGGAAGGGATTAAGGAGCTCGGGTCACAGATCCTTAAAGAGCACCCGGTGGAAAACA
CCCAGCTTCAGAATGAGAAGCTCTATCTGTACTACCTTCAAAATGGACGCGATATGTATGTGGACCAAGA
GCTTGATATCAACAGGCTCTCAGACTACGACGTGGACGCCATCGTCCCTCAGAGCTTCCTCAAAGACGAC
TCAATTGACAATAAGGTGCTGACTCGCTCAGACAAGAACCGGGGAAAGTCAGATAACGTGCCCTCAGAGG
AAGTCGTGAAAAAGATGAAGAACTATTGGCGCCAGCTTCTGAACGCAAAGCTGATCACTCAGCGGAAGTT
CGACAATCTCACTAAGGCTGAGAGGGGCGGACTGAGCGAACTGGACAAAGCAGGATTCATTAAACGGCAA
CTTGTGGAGACTCGGCAGATTACTAAACATGTAGCCCAAATCCTTGACTCACGCATGAATACCAAGTACG
ACGAAAACGACAAACTTATCCGCGAGGTGAAGGTGATTACCCTGAAGTCCAAGCTGGTCAGCGATTTCAG
AAAGGACTTTCAATTCTACAAAGTGCGGGAGATCAATAACTATCATCATGCTCATGACGCATATCTGAAT
GCCGTGGTGGGAACCGCCCTGATCAAGAAGTACCCAAAGCTGGAAAGCGAGTTCGTGTACGGAGACTACA
AGGTCTACGACGTGCGCAAGATGATTGCCAAATCTGAGCAGGAGATCGGAAAGGCCACCGCAAAGTACTT
CTTCTACAGCAACATCATGAATTTCTTCAAGACCGAAATCACCCTTGCAAACGGTGAGATCCGGAAGAGG
CCGCTCATCGAGACTAATGGGGAGACTGGCGAAATCGTGTGGGACAAGGGCAGAGATTTCGCTACCGTGC
GCAAAGTGCTTTCTATGCCTCAAGTGAACATCGTGAAGAAAACCGAGGTGCAAACCGGAGGCTTTTCTAA
GGAATCAATCCTCCCCAAGCGCAACTCCGACAAGCTCATTGCAAGGAAGAAGGATTGGGACCCTAAGAAG
TACGGCGGATTCGATTCACCAACTGTGGCTTATTCTGTCCTGGTCGTGGCTAAGGTGGAAAAAGGAAAGT
CTAAGAAGCTCAAGAGCGTGAAGGAACTGCTGGGTATCACCATTATGGAGCGCAGCTCCTTCGAGAAGAA
CCCAATTGACTTTCTCGAAGCCAAAGGTTACAAGGAAGTCAAGAAGGACCTTATCATCAAGCTCCCAAAG
TATAGCCTGTTCGAACTGGAGAATGGGCGGAAGCGGATGCTCGCCTCCGCTGGCGAACTTCAGAAGGGTA
ATGAGCTGGCTCTCCCCTCCAAGTACGTGAATTTCCTCTACCTTGCAAGCCATTACGAGAAGCTGAAGGG
GAGCCCCGAGGACAACGAGCAAAAGCAACTGTTTGTGGAGCAGCATAAGCATTATCTGGACGAGATCATT
GAGCAGATTTCCGAGTTTTCTAAACGCGTCATTCTCGCTGATGCCAACCTCGATAAAGTCCTTAGCGCAT
ACAATAAGCACAGAGACAAACCAATTCGGGAGCAGGCTGAGAATATCATCCACCTGTTCACCCTCACCAA
TCTTGGTGCCCCTGCCGCATTCAAGTACTTCGACACCACCATCGACCGGAAACGCTATACCTCCACCAAA
GAAGTGCTGGACGCCACCCTCATCCACCAGAGCATCACCGGACTTTACGAAACTCGGATTGACCTCTCAC
AGCTCGGAGGGGATGAGGGAGCTCCCAAGAAAAAGCGCAAGGTAGGTAGTTCCGAGGCCAGCGGTTCCGG
ACGGGCTGACGCATTGGACGATTTTGATCTGGATATGCTGGGAAGTGACGCCCTCGATGATTTTGACCTT
GACATGCTTGGTTCGGATGCCCTCGATGACTTCGATCTGGACATGCTGGGATCTGACGCTCTTGATGATT
TTGACCTTGACATGCTGATTAACTCTAGAGGTTCTGGATCTGGGTCGGGTTCAGGCTCTGGATCGGTATC
AAAAGGCGAGGCGGTCATTAAAGAGTTCATGAGGTTTAAAGTCCATATGGAAGGAAGCATGAATGGTCAC
GAGTTTGAGATAGAGGGAGAGGGTGAGGGAAGGCCGTACGAAGGGACGCAAACTGCGAAGTTGAAGGTAA
CGAAAGGCGGCCCTCTGCCATTCTCTTGGGACATCCTTTCACCGCAATTTATGTACGGCTCTAGGGCCTT
CACAAAACACCCCGCCGATATTCCGGATTACTATAAACAAAGTTTTCCTGAGGGCTTCAAGTGGGAAAGA
GTAATGAACTTCGAGGATGGGGGAGCTGTGACGGTTACTCAAGACACTAGCCTGGAGGACGGTACTCTTA
TATACAAGGTAAAACTAAGAGGGACGAATTTTCCGCCAGACGGCCCCGTGATGCAAAAAAAAACTATGGG
GTGGGAAGCATCCACCGAGAGGCTGTACCCCGAAGACGGGGTCCTGAAGGGTGATATTAAAATGGCATTA
AGATTAAAAGATGGCGGGAGATACTTAGCTGACTTCAAGACTACATATAAAGCCAAAAAACCTGTACAGA
TGCCTGGAGCTTACAATGTGGATCGTAAGCTGGATATTACATCCCACAACGAAGATTATACCGTGGTGGA
GCAGTACGAGCGTTCAGAGGGGCGTCACTCCACCGGGGGTATGGATGAATTATACAAGAGCGGTCTTAGA
AGCAGGGCGCAAGCGTCAAATTCAGCGGTAGATGGAACAGCAGGTCCAGGTAGTACTGGCAGCAGAGGAT
CTGGGTCGGGTTCAGGCTCTGGATCGGGATCCAGTAAGGAAGCAGTGACGAAGCTACAGGCCCTTAACAT
CAAATTGGCGGAAAAATTGCTTGAAGCTGTCACGAAGTTGCAAGCATTAAACATAAAACTTGCCGAAAAG
CTGTTAGAAGCCCTGGCACGTCTGCAAGAGCTGAACATTGCCTTGGTTTATTTAGCCGTAGAATTAACGG
ACCCTAAGAGAATTGCGGACGAGATTAAAAAAGTTAAAGACAAGAGCAAGGAAATTGTCGAGAGAGCGGA
AGAGGAGATAGCTAGGGCGGCAGCCGAGTCCAAGAAAATTTTAGACGAAGCCGAGGAGGAAATCGCCCGT
GCAGCAGCAGAGTCCAAGAAGATCCTTGATGAAGGATCCGGAAGTGGTTCAGACGCGGTAGCGGAATTAC
AGGCATTAAATCTGAAGCTAGCCGAGTTACTTCTGGAGGCTGTGGCTGAGCTTCAAGCGCTTAACCTGAA
ACTAGCGGAGCTACTTTTGGAGGCTATAGCTAAGCTACAAGAGCTGAATATTAAGCTTGTCGAGCTATTG
ACTAAACTAACTGACCCTGCTACCATCAGGGAGGCGATCAGAAAGGTGAAGGAAGACTCCGAGAGGATAG
TGGCGGAGGCAGAGCGTTTGATAGCCGCTGCGAAGGCTGAAAGTGAACGTATTATACGTGAAGCTGAGAG
ATTGATAGCTGCTGCTAAAGCGGAGTCCGAGAGGATAATTAGAGAGGGGTCCGGTTCAGGGGACCCTGAC
GTAGCGAGACTGCAAGAACTAAATATCGAGCTAGCTAGAGAGCTGCTAAGGGATGTCGCTAGACTACAAG
AGCTAAACATAGAACTGGCGAGAGAACTTCTAAGGGCAGCGGCAGAGTTACAAGAGCTGAACATAAAGTT
AGTCGAGCTAGCGAGTGAGTTAACCGATCCTGATGAAGCACGTAAAGCAATCGCCAGGGTAAAGAGAGAG
AGTAAAAGAATCGTTGAGGATCTTATTATGAGCTGTGCCCAAGAGTCTGCTGCAAGCGAGAAGATTAGCA
GAGAAGCCGAAAGACTGATAAGGTAATGGCATTGAATTGAATTGAAATCGATAGATCAATTTTTTTCTTT
TCTCTTTCCCCATCCTTTACGCTAAAATAATAGTTTATTTTATTTTTTGAATATTTTTTATTTATATACG
TATATATAGACTATTATTTATCTTTTAATGATTATTAAGATTTTTATTAAAAAAAAATTCGCTCCTCTTT
TAATGCCTTTATGCAGTTTTTTTTTCCCATTCGATATTTCTATGTGCTGGATGCACACACTGGCTTAAGA
TGACAACGTTATATTGAATTTTCAAAAATTCTTACTTTTTTTTTGGATGGACGCAAAGAAGTTTAATAAT
CATATTACATGGCATTACCACCATATACATATCCATATACATATCCATATCTAATCTTACTTATATGTTG
TGGAAATGTAAAGAGCCCCATTATCTTAGCCTAAAAAAACCTTCTCTTTGGAACTTTCAGTAATACGCTT
AACTGCTCATTGCTATATTGAAGTGTGGCCGCGTGGGCGTGCGTGGGCGGGCGTGGGCGTGCGTGGGCGG
GCGTGGGCGTGCGTGGGCGTCTAGACCGTGCGTCCTCGTCTTCACCGGTCGCGTTCCTGAAACGCAGATG
TGCCTAATGCCGCACTGCTCCGAACAATAAAGATTCTACAATACTAGCTTTTATGGTTATGAAGAGGAAA
AATTGGCAGTAACCTGGCCCCACAAACCTTCAAATTAACGAATCAAATTAACAACCATAGGATGATAATG
CGATTAGTTTTTTAGCCTTATTTCTGGGGTAATTAATCAGCGAAGCGATGATTTTTGATCTATTAACAGA
TATATAAATGGAAAAGCTGCATAACCACTTTAACTAATACTTTCAACATTTTCAGTTTGTATTACTTCTT
ATTCAAATGTCATAAAAGTATCAACAAAAAATTGTTAATATACCTCTATACTTTAACGTCAAGGAGAAAA
AACTATAAGATCTATGGAGGCTAGAAAAGCCATCGCTAGAGTAAAGAGAGAATCAAAGAGAATCGTAGAA
GATGCTGAGAGGTTAATAAGAGAAGCAGCCGCCGCATCTGAGAAAATTTCAAGGGAGGCCGAAAGGTTGA
TTAGGGAGGCAGCTGCGGCTTCAGAAAAGATAAGTAGGGAGGGTTCTGTTTCAAAGGGTGAAGAATTGAT
CAAAGAAAACATGCATATGAAATTATATATGGAAGGTACAGTTGACAACCATCATTTTAAGTGTACATCT
GAAGGAGAAGGTAAGCCTTACGAGGGAACTCAAACTATGAGAATAAAAGTCGTAGAAGGTGGACCATTGC
CTTTTGCTTTTGATATCTTAGCAACATCTTTCTTATATGGTTCTAAAACCTTTATTAACCATACTCAAGG
TATCCCTGATTTCTTCAAACAATCTTTCCCTGAAGGATTTACTTGGGAGAGGGTTACAACATATGAGGAT
GGTGGTGTTTTGACAGCAACCCAGGATACATCATTGCAGGATGGATGTTTGATTTATAATGTAAAGATTA
GAGGAGTAAATTTTACTTCTAACGGTCCTGTAATGCAAAAGAAGACTTTAGGTTGGGAAGCTTTCACCGA
AACATTATATCCAGCAGACGGAGGTTTAGAGGGAAGAAACGATATGGCTTTGAAGTTAGTCGGTGGTTCA
CACTTAATAGCTAACGCCAAGACTACTTACAGGTCTAAGAAACCAGCAAAGAATTTGAAAATGCCAGGAG
TTTATTATGTTGACTACAGATTGGAAAGGATCAAGGAGGCCAATAACGAGACATATGTAGAGCAGCATGA
AGTCGCCGTCGCCAGATATTGCGACTTACCTTCTAAGTTGGGTCATAAATTGAATGGATCCGGTTCTCCA
CCAAAGAAGAAGAGAAAGGTTGGTTCTTAACTCGAGTGGCGCCAATTGGTGCGGCAATTGATAATAACGA
AAATGTCTTTTAATGATCTGGGTATAATGAGGAATTTTCCGAACGTTTTTACTTTATATATATATATACA
TGTAACATATATTCTATACGCTATAGAGAAAGGAAATTTTTCAATTAAAAAAAAAATAGAGAAAGAGTTT
CACTTCTTGATTATCGCTAACACTAATGGTTGAAGTACTGCTACTTTAATTTTATGCTGAGCAGTTACAG
AGATGTTACGAACCACTAGTGCACTGCAGTACACGGTTTCCTTGAAATTTTTTTGATTCGGTAATCTCCG
AACAGAAGGAAGAACGAAGGAAGGAGCACAGACTTAGATTGGTATATATACGCATATGTAGTGTTGAAGA
AACATGAAATTGCCCAGTATTCTTAACCCAACTGCACAGAACAAAAACGTGCAGGAAACGAAGATAAATC
ATGTCGAAAGCTACATATAAGGAACGTGCTGCTACTCATCCTAGTCCTGTTGCTGCCAAGCTATTTAATA
TCATGCACGAAAAGCAAACAAACTTGTGTGCTTCATTGGATGTTCGTACCACCAAGGAATTACTGGAGTT
AGTTGAAGCATTAGGTCCCAAAATTTGTTTACTAAAAACACATGTGGATATCTTGACTGATTTTTCCATG
GAGGGCACAGTTAAGCCGCTAAAGGCATTATCCGCCAAGTACAATTTTTTACTCTTCGAAGACAGAAAAT
TTGCTGACATTGGTAATACAGTCAAATTGCAGTACTCTGCGGGTGTATACAGAATAGCAGAATGGGCAGA
CATTACGAATGCACACGGTGTGGTGGGCCCAGGTATTGTTAGCGGTTTGAAGCAGGCGGCAGAAGAAGTA
ACAAAGGAACCTAGAGGCCTTTTGATGTTAGCAGAATTGTCATGCAAGGGCTCCCTATCTACTGGAGAAT
ATACTAAGGGTACTGTTGACATTGCGAAGAGCGACAAAGATTTTGTTATCGGCTTTATTGCTCAAAGAGA
CATGGGTGGAAGAGATGAAGGTTACGATTGGTTGATTATGACACCCGGTGTGGGTTTAGATGACAAGGGA
GATGCATTGGGTCAACAGTATAGAACCGTGGATGATGTGGTTTCTACAGGATCTGACATTATTATTGTTG
GAAGAGGACTATTTGCAAAGGGAAGGGATGCTAAGGTAGAGGGTGAACGTTACAGAAAAGCAGGCTGGGA
AGCATATTTGAGAAGATGCGGCCAGCAAAACTAAAAAACTGTATTATAAGTAAATGCATGTATACTAAAC
TCACAAATTAGAGCTTCAATTTAATTATATCAGTTATTACCCGAGTAGAGCACTTGAATCCACTGCCCCG
GGAATCTCGGTCGTAATGATTTCTATAATGACGAAAAAAAAAAAATTGGAAAGAAAAAGCTTCATGGCCT
TTATAAAAAGGAACTATCCAATACCTCGCCAGAACCAAGTAACAGTATTTTACGGGGCACAAATCAAGAA
CAATAAGACAGGACTGTAAAGATGGACGCATTGAACTCCAAAGAACAACAAGAGTTCCAAAAAGTAGTGG
AACAAAAGCAAATGAAGGATTTCATGCGTTTGTACTCTAATCTGGTAGAAAGATGTTTCACAGACTGTGT
CAATGACTTCACAACATCAAAGCTAACCAATAAGGAACAAACATGCATCATGAAGTGCTCAGAAAAGTTC
TTGAAGCATAGCGAACGTGTAGGGCAGCGTTTCCAAGAACAAAACGCTGCCTTGGGACAAGGCTTGGGCC
GATAAGGTGTACTGGCGTATATATATCTAATTATGTATCTCTGGTGTAGCCCATTTTTAGCATGTAAATA
TAAAGACCGAGCGGCCGCGTGTTACAACCAATTAACCAATTCTGATTAGAAAAACTCATCGAGCATCAAA
TGAAACTGCAATTTATTCATATCAGGATTATCAATACCATATTTTTGAAAAAGCCGTTTCTGTAATGAAG
GAGAAAACTCACCGAGGCAGTTCCATAGGATGGCAAGATCCTGGTATCGGTCTGCGATTCCGACTCGTCC
AACATCAATACAACCTATTAATTTCCCCTCGTCAAAAATAAGGTTATCAAGTGAGAAATCACCATGAGTG
ACGACTGAATCCGGTGAGAATGGCAAAAGCTTATGCATTTCTTTCCAGACTTGTTCAACAGGCCAGCCAT
TACGCTCGTCATCAAAATCACTCGCATCAACCAAACCGTTATTCATTCGTGATTGCGCCTGAGCGAGGCG
AAATACGCGATCGCTGTTAAAAGGACAATTACAAACAGGAATCGAATGCAACCGGCGCAGGAACACTGCC
AGCGCATCAACAATATTTTCACCTGAATCAGGATATTCTTCTAATACCTGGAATGCTGTTTTCCCGGGGA
TCGCAGTGGTGAGTAACCATGCATCATCAGGAGTACGGATAAAATGCTTGATGGTCGGAAGAGGCATAAA
TTCCGTCAGCCAGTTTAGTCTGACCATCTCATCTGTAACATCATTGGCAACGCTACCTTTGCCATGTTTC
AGAAACAACTCTGGCGCATCGGGCTTCCCATACAATCGATAGATTGTCGCACCTGATTGCCCGACATTAT
CGCGAGCCCATTTATACCCATATAAATCAGCATCCATGTTGGAATTTAATCGCGGCCTGGAGCAAGACGT
TTCCCGTTGAATATGGCTCATAACACCCCTTGTATTACTGTTTATGTAAGCAGACAGTTTTATTGTTCAT
GATGATATATTTTTATCTTGTGCAATGTAACATCAGAGATTTTGAGACACAACGTGGCTTTGTTGAATAA
ATCGAACTTTTGCTGAGTTGAAGGATCAGTCATGACCAAAATCCCTTAACGTGAGTTTTCGTTCCACTGA
GCGTCAGACCCCGTAGAAAAGATCAAAGGATCTTCTTGAGATCCTTTTTTTCTGCGCGTAATCTGCTGCT
TGCAAACAAAAAAACCACCGCTACCAGCGGTGGTTTGTTTGCCGGATCAAGAGCTACCAACTCTTTTTCC
GAAGGTAACTGGCTTCAGCAGAGCGCAGATACCAAATACTGTTCTTCTAGTGTAGCCGTAGTTAGGCCAC
CACTTCAAGAACTCTGTAGCACCGCCTACATACCTCGCTCTGCTAATCCTGTTACCAGTGGCTGCTGCCA
GTGGCGATAAGTCGTGTCTTACCGGGTTGGACTCAAGACGATAGTTACCGGATAAGGCGCAGCGGTCGGG
CTGAACGGGGGGTTCGTGCACACAGCCCAGCTTGGAGCGAACGACCTACACCGAACTGAGATACCTACAG
CGTGAGCTATGAGAAAGCGCCACGCTTCCCGAAGGGAGAAAGGCGGACAGGTATCCGGTAAGCGGCAGGG
TCGGAACAGGAGAGCGCACGAGGGAGCTTCCAGGGGGAAACGCCTGGTATCTTTATAGTCCTGTCGGGTT
TCGCCACCTCTGACTTGAGCGTCGATTTTTGTGATGCTCGTCAGGGGGGCGGAGCCTATGGAAAAACGCC
AGCAACGCGGCCTTTTTACGGTTCCTGGCCTTTTGCTGGCCTTTTGCTCACATGTTCTTTCCTGCGTTAT
CCCCTGATTCTGTGGATAACCGTGCGGCCGCCAATGCTAAATTCGAGTGAAACACAGGAAGATCAGAAAA
TCCTCATTTCATCCATATTAACAATAATTTCAAATGTTTATTTGCATTATTTGAAACTAGGCAAGACAAG
CAACGAAACGTTTTTGAAAATTTTGAGTATTTTCAATAAATTTGTAGAGGACTCAGATATTGAAAAAAAG
CTACAGCAATTAATACTTGATAAGAAGAGTATTGAGAAGGGCAACGGTTCATCATCTCATGGATCTGCAC
ATGAACAAACACCAGAGTCAAACGACGTTGAAATTGAGGCTACTGCGCCAATTGATGACAATACAGACGA
TGATAACAAACCGAAGTTATCTGATGTAGAAAAGGATTAAAGATGCTAAGAGATAGTGATGATATTTCAT
AAATAATGTAATTCTATATATGTTAATTACCTTTTTTGCGAGGCATATTTATGGTGAAGGATAAGTTTTG
ACCATCAAAGAAGGTTAATGTGGCTGTGGTTTCAGGGTCCATAAAGCCCACATGGATAACATTACCCCTG
AATTCGCATCTAGACTGA
